Addgene plasmid #22913: pAAV-fSST-RFP
Depositing lab: Edward Callaway. Depositing organization: Salk Institute for Biological Studies. Publication: Short Promoters in Viral Vectors Drive Selective Expression in Mammalian Inhibitory Neurons, but do not Restrict Activity to Specific Inhibitory Cell-Types. Nathanson JL, Jappelli R, Scheeff ED, Manning G, Obata K, Brenner S, Callaway EM. Front Neural Circuits. 2009 Nov 9;3:19. doi: 10.3389/neuro.04.019.2009. eCollection 2009. PubMed 19949461.
Backbone
  Vector backbone: pAAV
  Backbone size w/o insert (bp): 4000
  Vector type: Mammalian Expression, AAV
Growth in bacteria
  Bacterial resistance: Ampicillin, 100 μg/mL
  Growth temperature: 37°C
  Growth strain: NEB Stable
  Copy number: High Copy
Gene/Insert
  Gene/Insert name: fugu somatostatin promoter driving DsRed 2
  Species: takifugu rubripes (fugu)
  Insert size (bp): 4300
  Cloning method: Restriction Enzyme
  Sequencing primers: 5′ Unknown; 3′ SP6
Terms and licenses: Academic/Nonprofit Terms; Industry Terms: Not Available to Industry
Depositor comments: Depositor used a previous fugu genome sequence, and this may be different to the current version.
How to cite: pAAV-fSST-RFP was a gift from Edward Callaway (Addgene plasmid # 22913 ; http://n2t.net/addgene:22913 ; RRID:Addgene_22913)
