[The description below was written by a language model from this plasmid's Addgene catalogue record.]
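Description:
pAAV-fSST-RFP is an adeno-associated virus transfer plasmid built on a pAAV backbone of about 4 kb and classified as a mammalian expression/AAV vector. It is maintained in bacteria as a high-copy plasmid under ampicillin selection. The recommended host is a recombination-deficient "stable" type strain, a common choice for AAV plasmids because the inverted terminal repeats that flank the packaged genome tend to rearrange in standard strains. No feature table accompanies the record, so the ITRs, polyadenylation signal, any post-transcriptional elements and the bacterial origin are not itemised. Their presence can only be assumed from the vector class.

The payload is an insert of about 4.3 kb in which a promoter fragment from the somatostatin gene of the pufferfish Takifugu rubripes (fugu) drives the red fluorescent protein DsRed2. The compact fugu genome tends to have short regulatory regions, which makes its promoters attractive for viral vectors with limited packaging capacity. Somatostatin marks a subclass of inhibitory interneurons, and the associated study tested whether short promoters delivered in viral vectors could direct expression to mammalian inhibitory neurons. As its title states, such promoters gave selective expression in inhibitory neurons but did not restrict activity to specific inhibitory cell types. The construct is therefore suited to producing recombinant AAV that fluorescently labels inhibitory neurons in mammalian brain tissue, rather than somatostatin cells exclusively. The depositor notes that the promoter was derived from an earlier fugu genome assembly and may differ from the current reference sequence.
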