>Addgene plasmid #22913 | pAAV-fSST-RFP | addgene partial sequence | sequence record 28779 | 22913 with hBglob-intron-R 5'-GGTGCAAAGAGGCATGATAC
TATTAGAAATAAGATAAACAAAAAAGTATATTAAAAGAAGAAAGCATTTTTTAAAATTACAAATGCAAAA
TTACCCTGATTTGGTCAATATGTGTACCCTGTTACTTCTCCCCTTCCTATGACATGAACTTAACCATAGA
AAAGAAGGGGAAAGAAAACATCAAGGGTCCCATAGACTCACCCTGAAGTTCTCAGGATCCGAGCTCGGCG
CGCCGCTAGCGGTACCCAACTAAGTGTTTCTGTCACTGGCTCTGCAGATCTTGTGGCTCTTTTCCATCTG
AGCTCATCTCATATATAGCCCCCATTCCGCTGACGTCATGCTGTGTGTGCATGTGAATGTTAGTGAGTCT
GTTAGAGAGGGGAAAAAAGAAAGAGATGATGATGATGATGATGATGATGATGATGATGTTTGCTGCTTCA
GTCTAATGACCCGTTCTCTTTACTTCCCACTGCTTCATAAAGTTCCTCTGCAAGATGACGCACACTTGCA
TGTGTTCAAACTGTGCTCACAGGATCCAGGAATGATCAATAGTTGATAATGACATTAGTTATCAGTAACT
TTCTGCATTATTTATTAAATAAAATGAGAGTTGAACCAAACATTGAAACATTGCAGTTAACTTTTAAGTA
CAACACGAGTACATAATATAATTTAAAAGACTAATAATTGATTCATAGTTGAGCTGCAAAAC
