>Addgene plasmid #22913 | pAAV-fSST-RFP | addgene partial sequence | sequence record 28780 | 22913 with dsRed1-N
GGTCACCTTCAGCTTCACGGTGTTGTGGCCCTCGTAGGGGCGGCCCTCGCCCTCGCCCTCGATCTCGAAC
TCGTGGCCGTTCACGGTGCCCTCCATGCGCACCTTGAAGCGCATGAACTCGGTGATGACGTTCTCGGAGG
AGGCCATGGTGGCGACCGGTGGATCCCGGGCCCGCGGTACCGTCGACTGCAGAATTCGAAGCTTGAGCTC
GAGGGGGGGCCCGGTACGGTCACCGGCCCAGGCGGCCAGATCTTCGAATTCACGTGCTTTGCCAAAGTGA
TGGGCCAGCACACAGACCAGCACGTTGCCCAGGAGCTGTGGGAGGAAGATAAGAGGTATGAACATGATTA
GCAAAAGGGCCTAGCTTGGACTCAGAATAATCCAGCCTTATCCCAACCATAAAATAAAAGCAGAATGGTA
GCTGGATTGTAGCTGCTATTAGCAATATGAAACCTCTTACATCAGTTACAATTTATATGCAGAAATATTT
ATATGCAGAAATATTGCTATTGCCTTAACCCAGAAATTATCACTGTTATTCTTTAGAATGGTGCAAAGAG
GCATGATACATTGTATCATTATTGCCCTGAAAGAAAGAGATTAGGGAAAGTATTAGAAATAAGATAAACA
AAAAAGTATA
