>Addgene plasmid #22913 | pAAV-fSST-RFP | addgene partial sequence | sequence record 131796 | BGH-rev 5'-TAGAAGGCACAGTCGAGG-3'
CTATAGAATAGGGCCGTTTCCCGTACGGTTTAAACAGCTCCACCGCGGTGGCGGCCGCTACAGGAACAGG
TGGTGGCGGCCCTCGGTGCGCTCGTACTGCTCCACGATGGTGTAGTCCTCGTTGTGGGAGGTGATGTCCA
GCTTGGCGTCCACGTAGTAGTAGCCGGGCAGCTGCACGGGCTTCTTGGCCATGTAGATGGACTTGAACTC
CACCAGGTAGTGGCCGCCGTCCTTCAGCTTCAGGGCCTTGTGGGTCTCGCCCTTCAGCACGCCGTCGCGG
GGGTACAGGCGCTCGGTGGAGGCCTCCCAGCCCATGGTCTTCTTCTGCATCACGGGGCCGTCGGAGGGGA
AGTTCACGCCGATGAACTTCACCTTGTAGATGAAGCAGCCGTCCTGCAGGGAGGAGTCCTGGGTCACGGT
CGCCACGCCGCCGTCCTCGAAGTTCATCACGCGCTCCCACTTGAAGCCCTCGGGGAAGGACAGCTTCTTG
TAGTCGGGGATGTCGGCGGGGTGCTTCACGTACACCTTGGAGCCGTACTGGAACTGGGGGGACAGGATGT
CCCAGGCGAAGGGCAGGGGGCCGCCCTTGGTCACCTTCAGCTTCACGGTGTTGTGGCCCTCGTAGGGGCG
GCCCTCGCCCTCGCCCTCGATCTCGAACTCGTGGCCGTTCACGGTGCCCTCCATGCGCACCTTGAAGCGC
ATGAACTCGGTGATGACGTTCTCGGAGGAGGCCATGGTGGCGACCGGTGGATCCCGGGCCCGCGGTACCG
TCGACTGCAGAATTCGAAGCTTGAGCTCGAGGGGGGGCCCGGTACGGTCACCGGCCCAGGCGGCCAGATC
TTCGAATTCACGTGCTTTGCCAAAGTGATGGGCCAGCACACAGACCAGCACGTTGCCC
